>Addgene plasmid #249552 | pT7II-1N3Rtau | addgene full sequence | sequence record 497970 | Addgene NGS Result
[82 nt withheld, positions 1-82]
GGGGATCAATTCTTGAAGACGAAAGGGCCTCGTGATACGCCTATTTTTATAGGTTAATGTCATGATAATA
ATGGTTTCTTAGACGTCAGGTGGCACTTTTCGGGGAAATGTGCGCGGAACCCCTATTTGTTTATTTTTCT
AAATACATTCAAATATGTATCCGCTCATGAGACAATAACCCTGATAAATGCTTCAATAATATTGAAAAAG
GAAGAGTATGAGTATTCAACATTTCCGTGTCGCCCTTATTCCCTTTTTTGCGGCATTTTGCCTTCCTGTT
TTTGCTCACCCAGAAACGCTGGTGAAAGTAAAAGATGCTGAAGATCAGTTGGGTGCACGAGTGGGTTACA
TCGAACTGGATCTCAACAGCGGTAAGATCCTTGAGAGTTTTCGCCCCGAAGAACGTTTTCCAATGATGAG
CACTTTTAAAGTTCTGCTATGTGGCGCGGTATTATCCCGTGTTGACGCCGGGCAAGAGCAACTCGGTCGC
CGCATACACTATTCTCAGAATGACTTGGTTGAGTACTCACCAGTCACAGAAAAGCATCTTACGGATGGCA
TGACAGTAAGAGAATTATGCAGTGCTGCCATAACCATGAGTGATAACACTGCGGCCAACTTACTTCTGAC
AACGATCGGAGGACCGAAGGAGCTAACCGCTTTTTTGCACAACATGGGGGATCATGTAACTCGCCTTGAT
CGTTGGGAACCGGAGCTGAATGAAGCCATACCAAACGACGAGCGTGACACCACGATGCCTGCAGCAATGG
CAACAACGTTGCGCAAACTATTAACTGGCGAACTACTTACTCTAGCTTCCCGGCAACAATTAATAGACTG
GATGGAGGCGGATAAAGTTGCAGGACCACTTCTGCGCTCGGCCCTTCCGGCTGGCTGGTTTATTGCTGAT
AAATCTGGAGCCGGTGAGCGTGGGTCTCGCGGTATCATTGCAGCACTGGGGCCAGATGGTAAGCCCTCCC
GTATCGTAGTTATCTACACGACGGGGAGTCAGGCAACTATGGATGAACGAAATAGACAGATCGCTGAGAT
AGGTGCCTCACTGATTAAGCATTGGTAACTGTCAGACCAAGTTTACTCATATATACTTTAGATTGATTTA
AAACTTCATTTTTAATTTAAAAGGATCTAGGTGAAGATCCTTTTTGATAATCTCATGACCAAAATCCCTT
AACGTGAGTTTTCGTTCCACTGAGCGTCAGACCCCGTAGAAAAGATCAAAGGATCTTCTTGAGATCCTTT
TTTTCTGCGCGTAATCTGCTGCTTGCAAACAAAAAAACCACCGCTACCAGCGGTGGTTTGTTTGCCGGAT
CAAGAGCTACCAACTCTTTTTCCGAAGGTAACTGGCTTCAGCAGAGCGCAGATACCAAATACTGTCCTTC
TAGTGTAGCCGTAGTTAGGCCACCACTTCAAGAACTCTGTAGCACCGCCTACATACCTCGCTCTGCTAAT
CCTGTTACCAGTGGCTGCTGCCAGTGGCGATAAGTCGTGTCTTACCGGGTTGGACTCAAGACGATAGTTA
CCGGATAAGGCGCAGCGGTCGGGCTGAACGGGGGGTTCGTGCACACAGCCCAGCTTGGAGCGAACGACCT
ACACCGAACTGAGATACCTACAGCGTGAGCTATGAGAAAGCGCCACGCTTCCCGAAGGGAGAAAGGCGGA
CAGGTATCCGGTAAGCGGCAGGGTCGGAACAGGAGAGCGCACGAGGGAGCTTCCAGGGGGAAACGCCTGG
TATCTTTATAGTCCTGTCGGGTTTCGCCACCTCTGACTTGAGCGTCGATTTTTGTGATGCTCGTCAGGGG
GGCGGAGCCTATGGAAAAACGCCAGCAACGCGGCCTTTTTACGGTTCCTGGCCTTTTGCTGGCCTTTTGC
TCACATGTTCTTTCCTGCGTTATCCCCTGATTCTGTGGATAACCGTATTACCGCCTTTGAGTGAGCTGAT
ACCGCTCGCCGCAGCCGAACGACCGAGCGCAGCGAGTCAGTGAGCGAGGAAGCGGAAGAGCGCCTGATGC
GGTATTTTCTCCTTACGCATCTGTGCGGTATTTCACACCGCAATGGTGCACTCTCAGTACAATCTGCTCT
GATGCCGCATAGTTAAGCCAGTATACACTCCGCTATCGCTACGTGACTGGGTCATGGCTGCGCCCCGACA
CCCGCCAACACCCGCTGACGCGCCCTGACGGGCTTGTCTGCTCCCGGCATCCGCTTACAGACAAGCTGTG
ACCGTCTCCGGGAGCTGCATGTGTCAGAGGTTTTCACCGTCATCACCGAAACGCGCGAGGCAGTCGATCG
ACGCTCTCCCTTATGCGACTCCTGCATTAGGAAGCAGCCCAGTAGTAGGTTGAGGCCGTTGAGCACCGCC
GCCGCAAGGAATGGTGCATGCAAGGAGATGGCGCCCAACAGTCCCCCGGCCACGGGGCCTGCCACCATAC
CCACGCCGAAACAAGCGCTCATGAGCCCGAAGTGGCGAGCCCGATCTTCCCCATCGGTGATGTCGGCGAT
ATAGGCGCCAGCAACCGCACCTGTGGCGCCGGTGATGCCGGCCACGATGCGTCCGGCGTAGAGGATCGAG
ATCTCGATCCCGCGAAATTAATACGACTCACTATAGGGAGACCACAACGGTTTCCCTCTAGAAATAATTT
TGTTTAACTTTAAGAAGGAGATATACCATGGCTGAGCCCCGCCAGGAGTTCGAAGTGATGGAAGATCACG
CTGGGACGTACGGGTTGGGGGACAGGAAAGATCAGGGGGGCTACACCATGCACCAAGACCAAGAGGGTGA
CACGGACGCTGGCCTGAAAGAATCTCCCCTGCAGACCCCCACTGAGGACGGATCTGAGGAACCGGGCTCT
GAAACCTCTGATGCTAAGAGCACTCCAACAGCGGAGGCTGAAGAAGCAGGCATTGGAGACACCCCCAGCC
TGGAAGACGAAGCTGCTGGTCACGTGACCCAAGCTCGCATGGTCAGTAAAAGCAAAGACGGGACTGGAAG
CGATGACAAAAAAGCCAAGGGGGCTGATGGTAAAACGAAGATCGCCACACCGCGGGGAGCAGCCCCTCCA
GGCCAGAAGGGCCAGGCCAACGCCACCAGGATTCCAGCAAAAACCCCGCCCGCTCCAAAGACACCACCCA
GCTCTGGTGAACCTCCAAAATCAGGGGATCGCAGCGGCTACAGCAGCCCCGGCTCCCCAGGCACTCCCGG
CAGCCGCTCCCGCACCCCGTCCCTTCCAACCCCACCCACCCGGGAGCCCAAGAAGGTGGCAGTGGTCCGT
ACTCCACCCAAGTCGCCGTCTTCCGCCAAGAGCCGCCTGCAGACAGCCCCCGTGCCCATGCCAGACCTGA
AGAATGTCAAGTCCAAGATCGGCTCCACTGAGAACCTGAAGCACCAGCCGGGAGGCGGGAAGGTGCAAAT
AGTCTACAAACCAGTTGACCTGAGCAAGGTGACCTCCAAGTGTGGCTCATTAGGCAACATCCATCATAAA
CCAGGAGGTGGCCAGGTGGAAGTAAAATCTGAGAAGCTTGACTTCAAGGACAGAGTCCAGTCGAAGATTG
GGTCCCTGGACAATATCACCCACGTCCCTGGCGGAGGAAATAAAAAGATTGAAACCCACAAGCTGACCTT
CCGCGAGAACGCCAAAGCCAAGACAGACCACGGGGCGGAGATCGTGTACAAGTCGCCAGTGGTGTCTGGG
GACACGTCTCCACGGCATCTCAGCAATGTCTCCTCCACCGGCAGCATCGACATGGTAGACTCGCCCCAGC
TCGCCACGCTAGCTGACGAGGTGTCTGCCTCCCTGGCCAAGCAGGGTTTGTAAGAATTCAAGCTTCTCGA
GGATCCGGCTGCTAACAAAGCCCGAAAGGAAGCTGAGTTGGCTGCTGCC
[37 nt withheld, positions 3982-4018]
AGATTGTATAAGCAAATATTTAAATTGTAAGCGTTAATATTTTGTTAAAATTCGCGTTAAATTTTTGTTA
AATCAGCTCATTTTTTAACCAATAGGCCGAAATCGGCAAAATCCCTTATAAATCAAAAGAATAGACCGAG
ATAGGGTTGAGTTTGTTCCAGTTTGGAACAAGAGTCCACTATTAAAGAACGTGGACTCCAACGTCAAAGG
[49 nt withheld, positions 4229-4277]
T
[91 nt withheld, positions 4279-4369]
G
[42 nt withheld, positions 4371-4412]
Features (pLannotate 1.2.2; 11 found; start..end, strand, type, name):
    195..299     +  promoter       AmpR promoter: bla
    300..1160    +  CDS            AmpR: β-lactamase; bla; confers resistance to ampicillin, carbenicillin, and related antibiotics
   1331..1919    +  rep_origin     ori: high-copy-number ColE1/pMB1/pBR322/pUC origin of replication
   2105..2244    -  misc_feature   bom: basis of mobility region from pBR322
   2346..2385    -  CDS            rop (fragment): Rop protein, which maintains plasmids at low copy number; rop
   2390..2669    -  CDS            TcR (fragment): tetracycline efflux protein; tet; confers resistance to tetracycline
   2691..2709    +  promoter       T7 promoter: promoter for bacteriophage T7 RNA polymerase
   2741..2763    +  RBS            RBS: efficient ribosome binding site from bacteriophage T7 gene 10 (Olins and Rangwala, 1989)
   2770..3912    +  CDS            MAPT (fragment): TAU_SPECI - Experimental evidence at protein level: Swiss-Prot protein existence level 1. Promotes microtubule assembly and stability, and might be involved in the establishment and maintenance of neuronal polarity. The C-terminus binds axonal microtubules while the N-terminus binds neural plasma membrane components, suggesting that tau functions as a linker protein between both. Axonal polarity is predetermined by tau localization (in the neuronal cell) in the domain of the cell body defined by the centrosome. The short isoforms allow plasticity of the cytoskeleton whereas the longer isoforms
   3940..3984    +  CDS            SET1 (fragment) (sequence partly withheld): solubility-enhancement tag derived from T7 phage gene 10B
   3982..82      -  rep_origin     M13 ori (across the origin) (sequence partly withheld): M13 bacteriophage origin of replication; arrow indicates direction of (+) strand synthesis
