[The description below was written by a language model from this plasmid's Addgene catalogue record and pLannotate feature annotations shown in this document.]
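Description:
pT7II-1N3Rtau is a bacterial expression plasmid for producing the 1N3R isoform of human microtubule-associated protein tau (MAPT) in E. coli. It is built on the pT7II backbone, a small pBR322-derived T7 vector. The catalogue gives a total size of about 4.4 kb, and the sequenced record is close to this at 4,412 nt. Propagation relies on a ColE1/pMB1-type origin, with ampicillin selection from a β-lactamase gene driven by its own promoter. The backbone also retains the pBR322 bom mobilisation region, plus short remnants of the rop and tetracycline-resistance genes that are annotated only as fragments and are unlikely to be functional. The repository lists the plasmid as low copy, although the origin annotation is the generic ColE1/pUC family call and only a small piece of rop remains. An M13 phage origin spanning the sequence numbering junction could in principle support single-stranded DNA production with helper phage.

The roughly 1.1 kb tau coding sequence was cloned between NdeI and EcoRI sites, both preserved. It sits downstream of a T7 promoter and the efficient ribosome binding site from phage T7 gene 10. Transcription therefore requires T7 RNA polymerase, and the record names a BL21(DE3) derivative supplemented for rare codons as the expression host. No lac operator, lacI gene or T7 terminator is annotated. A short match to a T7 gene 10B-derived solubility tag lies after the tau reading frame and is separated from it, so it is probably residual vector sequence rather than a fusion. No affinity tag is annotated, which fits the associated work on tag-less tau purification; the record mentions nickel affinity and size-exclusion chromatography. The plasmid is intended to supply recombinant 1N3R tau.
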