Addgene plasmid #249552: pT7II-1N3Rtau
Purpose: Recombinant protein synthesis of 1N3R isoform of human Tau
Depositing lab: Jeff Kuret. Depositing organization: Ohio State University. Publication: Efficient tag-less purification of recombinant human tau proteins. Pettis JA, Orshoski M, Pal S, Allen AM, Ortega Zepeda M, Wysocki VH, Kuret J. Anal Biochem. 2026 Mar 4;714:116095. doi: 10.1016/j.ab.2026.116095. PubMed 41791447.
Backbone
  Vector backbone: pT7II
  Backbone size w/o insert (bp): 3256
  Total vector size (bp): 4402
  Vector type: Bacterial Expression
Growth in bacteria
  Bacterial resistance: Ampicillin, 100 μg/mL
  Growth temperature: 37°C
  Growth strain: DH5alpha
  Growth instructions: To produce tau protein, express in BL21(DE3) Codon Plus RP. Purify by Ni IMAC and SEC.
  Copy number: Low Copy
Gene/Insert
  Gene/Insert name: Tau (1N3R) (alt name: NM_001203251.1)
  Species: H. sapiens (human)
  Insert size (bp): 1146
  Entrez Gene: MAPT (a.k.a. DDPAC, FTD1, FTDP-17, MAPTL, MSTD, MTBT1, MTBT2, PPND, PPP1R103, TAU, Tau-PHF6, tau-40)
  Cloning method: Restriction Enzyme; 5′ cloning site Ndel (not destroyed); 3′ cloning site EcoRI (not destroyed)
  Sequencing primers: 5′ TAATACGACTCACTATAGGG; 3′ GATTATCAACCGGGGTGGCA
Terms and licenses: Academic/Nonprofit Terms; Industry Terms: Not Available to Industry
How to cite: pT7II-1N3Rtau was a gift from Jeff Kuret (Addgene plasmid # 249552 ; http://n2t.net/addgene:249552 ; RRID:Addgene_249552)
